Addgene plasmid #133303: TLCV2-Exoc7-Ex5&10
Purpose: EGFP reporter sequence was removed from TLCV2 vector and two gRNAs targeting mouse Exoc7 gene were cloned into the modified TLCV2 vector.
Depositing lab: Jingshi Shen. Depositing organization: University of Colorado, Boulder. Publication: Inducible Exoc7/Exo70 knockout reveals a critical role of the exocyst in insulin-regulated GLUT4 exocytosis. Wang S, Crisman L, Miller J, Datta I, Gulbranson DR, Tian Y, Yin Q, Yu H, Shen J. J Biol Chem. 2019 Dec 27;294(52):19988-19996. doi: 10.1074/jbc.RA119.010821. Epub 2019 Nov 18. PubMed 31740584.
Backbone
  Vector backbone: TLCV2
  Backbone manufacturer: Adam Karpf
  Backbone size w/o insert (bp): 16733
  Total vector size (bp): 14608
  Modifications to backbone: EGFP reporter sequence was removed from TLCV2 (Addgene, #87360). Next, one gRNA targeting the mouse Exoc7 gene was subcloned into the BsmbI site of the modified TLCV2 vector. Meanwhile, the second gRNA targeting mouse Exoc7 was subcloned into the BbsI site of the pmU6-gRNA vector (Addgene, #53187). Next, the expression cassette of the second gRNA, including the mU6 promoter, the gRNA and the gRNA scaffold, was amplified by PCR with KpnI sites introduced at both ends. The PCR product was subcloned into the KpnI site of the modified TLCV2 vector containing the first gRNA.
  Vector type: Mammalian Expression, Lentiviral, CRISPR
  Selectable markers: Puromycin
Growth in bacteria
  Bacterial resistance: Ampicillin, 100 μg/mL
  Growth temperature: 37°C
  Growth strain: NEB Stable
  Copy number: High Copy
Gene/Insert
  Gene/Insert name: Exocyst complex component 7 (alt name: Exo70)
  gRNA/shRNA sequence: mExoc7Ex5 (AGAAGCTGCTGTTTGAGCGA); mExoc7Ex10 (TTCTAGAGCTTTGGCCCCAA)
  Species: M. musculus (mouse)
  Entrez Gene: Exoc7 (a.k.a. Exo70, sec70)
  Promoter: mU6 promoter
  Cloning method: Restriction Enzyme; 5′ cloning site KpnI (not destroyed); 3′ cloning site KpnI (not destroyed)
  Sequencing primers: 5′ mU6For (atagatccgacgccgcca)
Terms and licenses: Academic/Nonprofit Terms; Industry Terms: Not Available to Industry
How to cite: TLCV2-Exoc7-Ex5&10 was a gift from Jingshi Shen (Addgene plasmid # 133303 ; http://n2t.net/addgene:133303 ; RRID:Addgene_133303)
