[The description below was written by a language model from this plasmid's Addgene catalogue record and pLannotate feature annotations shown in this document.]
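Description:
TLCV2-Exoc7-Ex5&10 is a third-generation-style, self-inactivating HIV-1 lentiviral CRISPR plasmid built on the TLCV2 backbone for doxycycline-inducible knockout of mouse Exoc7 (Exo70), a subunit of the exocyst complex. It is propagated in E. coli through a high-copy ColE1/pUC origin with ampicillin resistance (AmpR); an f1 origin and an SV40/EM7-driven bleomycin/Zeocin resistance cassette also sit in the plasmid backbone, outside the viral genome. The transfer region is framed by a CMV enhancer/promoter-driven truncated 5' LTR and a ΔU3 3' LTR. It carries the Ψ packaging signal, a gag fragment, RRE, cPPT/CTS and WPRE, which support packaging, nuclear export and import, and expression of the integrated provirus.

Within the provirus, two guide RNA cassettes lie back to back. A human U6 promoter drives one guide and scaffold in the forward orientation, from the original BsmBI cloning position. A mouse U6 promoter drives the second guide and scaffold in the reverse orientation; this cassette was amplified from a separate gRNA vector and inserted at a KpnI site. By their names, the guides target exons 5 and 10 of Exoc7.

Downstream, a tight TRE promoter controls Streptococcus pyogenes Cas9, and an EF-1α core promoter constitutively expresses puromycin resistance together with the rtTA3 transactivator. Transduced cells can therefore be selected with puromycin, and Cas9 is switched on only when doxycycline is added. The EGFP reporter of the parental TLCV2 was removed, and no fluorescent protein appears in the annotation. The associated study used the construct for inducible Exoc7 deletion to examine the role of the exocyst in insulin-regulated GLUT4 exocytosis.
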