Features (pLannotate 1.2.2; 37 found; start..end, strand, type, name):
    338..4441    +  CDS            Cas9: Cas9 (Csn1) endonuclease from the Streptococcus pyogenes Type II CRISPR/Cas system generates RNA-guided double strand breaks in DNA
   4590..4801    +  promoter       EF-1α core promoter: core promoter for human elongation factor EF-1α
   4823..5419    +  CDS            PuroR (fragment): puromycin N-acetyltransferase; pac from Streptomyces; confers resistance to puromycin
   5486..6183    +  CDS            rtTA3 (fragment): reverse tetracycline transactivator 3 activates expression from Tet-responsive promoters in the presence of doxycycline
   6113..6223    +  CDS            VP48: 3 tandem repeats of the minimal activation domain of herpes simplex virus VP16 (Cheng et al., 2013)
   6253..6841    +  misc_feature   WPRE: woodchuck hepatitis virus posttranscriptional regulatory element
   6892..6911    +  misc_feature   cPPT/CTS (fragment): central polypurine tract and central termination sequence of HIV-1
   6913..7146    +  LTR            3' LTR (ΔU3): self-inactivating 3' long terminal repeat (LTR) from HIV-1
   7178..7402    +  polyA_signal   bGH poly(A) signal: bovine growth hormone polyadenylation signal
   7406..7427    +  promoter       SV40 promoter (fragment): SV40 enhancer and early promoter
   7448..7876    +  rep_origin     f1 ori (sequence partly withheld): f1 bacteriophage origin of replication; arrow indicates direction of (+) strand synthesis
   7890..8219    +  promoter       SV40 promoter: SV40 enhancer and early promoter
   8267..8314    +  promoter       EM7 promoter: synthetic bacterial promoter&nbsp
   8333..8707    +  CDS            BleoR: antibiotic-binding protein; Sh ble from Streptoalloteichus hindustanus; confers resistance to bleomycin, phleomycin, and Zeocin™
   8717..8842    +  CDS            ble (fragment): BLE_KLEPN - Experimental evidence at protein level: Swiss-Prot protein existence level 1. Binding protein with a strong affinity to the bleomycin family of antibiotics. Binds to CL990; an antimitotic-antibiotic compound. From Klebsiella pneumoniae.
   8837..8958    +  polyA_signal   SV40 poly(A) signal: SV40 polyadenylation signal
   9029..9051    -  protein_bind   lac operator (fragment): The lac repressor binds to the lac operator to inhibit transcription in E. coli. This inhibition can be relieved by adding lactose or isopropyl-β-D-thiogalactopyranoside (IPTG). lac repressor encoded by lacI
   9055..9085    -  promoter       lac promoter: promoter for the E. coli lac operon
   9100..9121    -  protein_bind   CAP binding site: CAP binding activates transcription in the presence of cAMP. E. coli catabolite activator protein
   9134..9226    -  CDS            lacI (fragment): lac repressor; lacI; The lac repressor binds to the lac operator to inhibit transcription in E. coli. This inhibition can be relieved by adding lactose or isopropyl-β-D-thiogalactopyranoside (IPTG).
   9409..9997    -  rep_origin     ori: high-copy-number ColE1/pMB1/pBR322/pUC origin of replication
  10168..11028   -  CDS            AmpR: β-lactamase; bla; confers resistance to ampicillin, carbenicillin, and related antibiotics
  11029..11133   -  promoter       AmpR promoter: bla
  11192..11244   -  misc_feature   bom (fragment): basis of mobility region from pBR322
  11399..11778   +  enhancer       CMV enhancer: human cytomegalovirus immediate early enhancer
  11779..11978   +  promoter       CMV promoter: human cytomegalovirus (CMV) immediate early promoter
  11996..12176   +  LTR            5' LTR (truncated): truncated 5' long terminal repeat (LTR) from HIV-1
  12223..12348   +  misc_feature   HIV-1 Ψ: packaging signal of human immunodeficiency virus type 1
  12332..12695   +  CDS            HIV-1 gag (fragment): gag protein from human immunodeficiency virus 1; gag
  12841..13074   +  misc_feature   RRE: The Rev response element (RRE) of HIV-1 allows for Rev-dependent mRNA export from the nucleus to the cytoplasm.
  13451..13551   +  CDS            Rev (fragment): human immunodeficiency virus 1 (HIV-1) Rev protein; rev; enhances nuclear export of unspliced and incompletely spliced viral mRNAs
  13601..13718   +  misc_feature   cPPT/CTS: central polypurine tract and central termination sequence of HIV-1
  13791..13866   -  misc_RNA       gRNA scaffold: guide RNA scaffold for the Streptococcus pyogenes CRISPR/Cas9 system
  13889..14202   -  promoter       U6 promoter: RNA polymerase III promoter for mouse U6 snRNA (Das et al., 1988)
  14218..14458   +  promoter       U6 promoter: RNA polymerase III promoter for human U6 snRNA
  14488..14563   +  misc_RNA       gRNA scaffold: guide RNA scaffold for the Streptococcus pyogenes CRISPR/Cas9 system
  14600..306     +  promoter       tight TRE promoter (across the origin): Tet-responsive promoter PTight, consisting of seven tet operator sequences followed by the minimal CMV promoter
>Addgene plasmid #133303 | TLCV2-Exoc7-Ex5&10 | addgene full sequence | sequence record 261775 | Addgene NGS Result
CCCTATCAGTGATAGAGAACGTATGTCGAGTTTACTCCCTATCAGTGATAGAGAACGATGTCGAGTTTAC
TCCCTATCAGTGATAGAGAACGTATGTCGAGTTTACTCCCTATCAGTGATAGAGAACGTATGTCGAGTTT
ACTCCCTATCAGTGATAGAGAACGTATGTCGAGTTTATCCCTATCAGTGATAGAGAACGTATGTCGAGTT
TACTCCCTATCAGTGATAGAGAACGTATGTCGAGGTAGGCGTGTACGGTGGGAGGCCTATATAAGCAGAG
CTCGTTTAGTGAACCGTCAGATCGCCTGGAGAATACCGGTTCTAGAGCGCTGCCACCATGGACAAGAAGT
ACAGCATCGGCCTGGACATCGGCACCAACTCTGTGGGCTGGGCCGTGATCACCGACGAGTACAAGGTGCC
CAGCAAGAAATTCAAGGTGCTGGGCAACACCGACCGGCACAGCATCAAGAAGAACCTGATCGGAGCCCTG
CTGTTCGACAGCGGCGAAACAGCCGAGGCCACCCGGCTGAAGAGAACCGCCAGAAGAAGATACACCAGAC
GGAAGAACCGGATCTGCTATCTGCAAGAGATCTTCAGCAACGAGATGGCCAAGGTGGACGACAGCTTCTT
CCACAGACTGGAAGAGTCCTTCCTGGTGGAAGAGGATAAGAAGCACGAGCGGCACCCCATCTTCGGCAAC
ATCGTGGACGAGGTGGCCTACCACGAGAAGTACCCCACCATCTACCACCTGAGAAAGAAACTGGTGGACA
GCACCGACAAGGCCGACCTGCGGCTGATCTATCTGGCCCTGGCCCACATGATCAAGTTCCGGGGCCACTT
CCTGATCGAGGGCGACCTGAACCCCGACAACAGCGACGTGGACAAGCTGTTCATCCAGCTGGTGCAGACC
TACAACCAGCTGTTCGAGGAAAACCCCATCAACGCCAGCGGCGTGGACGCCAAGGCCATCCTGTCTGCCA
GACTGAGCAAGAGCAGACGGCTGGAAAATCTGATCGCCCAGCTGCCCGGCGAGAAGAAGAATGGCCTGTT
CGGAAACCTGATTGCCCTGAGCCTGGGCCTGACCCCCAACTTCAAGAGCAACTTCGACCTGGCCGAGGAT
GCCAAACTGCAGCTGAGCAAGGACACCTACGACGACGACCTGGACAACCTGCTGGCCCAGATCGGCGACC
AGTACGCCGACCTGTTTCTGGCCGCCAAGAACCTGTCCGACGCCATCCTGCTGAGCGACATCCTGAGAGT
GAACACCGAGATCACCAAGGCCCCCCTGAGCGCCTCTATGATCAAGAGATACGACGAGCACCACCAGGAC
CTGACCCTGCTGAAAGCTCTCGTGCGGCAGCAGCTGCCTGAGAAGTACAAAGAGATTTTCTTCGACCAGA
GCAAGAACGGCTACGCCGGCTACATTGACGGCGGAGCCAGCCAGGAAGAGTTCTACAAGTTCATCAAGCC
CATCCTGGAAAAGATGGACGGCACCGAGGAACTGCTCGTGAAGCTGAACAGAGAGGACCTGCTGCGGAAG
CAGCGGACCTTCGACAACGGCAGCATCCCCCACCAGATCCACCTGGGAGAGCTGCACGCCATTCTGCGGC
GGCAGGAAGATTTTTACCCATTCCTGAAGGACAACCGGGAAAAGATCGAGAAGATCCTGACCTTCCGCAT
CCCCTACTACGTGGGCCCTCTGGCCAGGGGAAACAGCAGATTCGCCTGGATGACCAGAAAGAGCGAGGAA
ACCATCACCCCCTGGAACTTCGAGGAAGTGGTGGACAAGGGCGCTTCCGCCCAGAGCTTCATCGAGCGGA
TGACCAACTTCGATAAGAACCTGCCCAACGAGAAGGTGCTGCCCAAGCACAGCCTGCTGTACGAGTACTT
CACCGTGTATAACGAGCTGACCAAAGTGAAATACGTGACCGAGGGAATGAGAAAGCCCGCCTTCCTGAGC
GGCGAGCAGAAAAAGGCCATCGTGGACCTGCTGTTCAAGACCAACCGGAAAGTGACCGTGAAGCAGCTGA
AAGAGGACTACTTCAAGAAAATCGAGTGCTTCGACTCCGTGGAAATCTCCGGCGTGGAAGATCGGTTCAA
CGCCTCCCTGGGCACATACCACGATCTGCTGAAAATTATCAAGGACAAGGACTTCCTGGACAATGAGGAA
AACGAGGACATTCTGGAAGATATCGTGCTGACCCTGACACTGTTTGAGGACAGAGAGATGATCGAGGAAC
GGCTGAAAACCTATGCCCACCTGTTCGACGACAAAGTGATGAAGCAGCTGAAGCGGCGGAGATACACCGG
CTGGGGCAGGCTGAGCCGGAAGCTGATCAACGGCATCCGGGACAAGCAGTCCGGCAAGACAATCCTGGAT
TTCCTGAAGTCCGACGGCTTCGCCAACAGAAACTTCATGCAGCTGATCCACGACGACAGCCTGACCTTTA
AAGAGGACATCCAGAAAGCCCAGGTGTCCGGCCAGGGCGATAGCCTGCACGAGCACATTGCCAATCTGGC
CGGCAGCCCCGCCATTAAGAAGGGCATCCTGCAGACAGTGAAGGTGGTGGACGAGCTCGTGAAAGTGATG
GGCCGGCACAAGCCCGAGAACATCGTGATCGAAATGGCCAGAGAGAACCAGACCACCCAGAAGGGACAGA
AGAACAGCCGCGAGAGAATGAAGCGGATCGAAGAGGGCATCAAAGAGCTGGGCAGCCAGATCCTGAAAGA
ACACCCCGTGGAAAACACCCAGCTGCAGAACGAGAAGCTGTACCTGTACTACCTGCAGAATGGGCGGGAT
ATGTACGTGGACCAGGAACTGGACATCAACCGGCTGTCCGACTACGATGTGGACCATATCGTGCCTCAGA
GCTTTCTGAAGGACGACTCCATCGACAACAAGGTGCTGACCAGAAGCGACAAGAACCGGGGCAAGAGCGA
CAACGTGCCCTCCGAAGAGGTCGTGAAGAAGATGAAGAACTACTGGCGGCAGCTGCTGAACGCCAAGCTG
ATTACCCAGAGAAAGTTCGACAATCTGACCAAGGCCGAGAGAGGCGGCCTGAGCGAACTGGATAAGGCCG
GCTTCATCAAGAGACAGCTGGTGGAAACCCGGCAGATCACAAAGCACGTGGCACAGATCCTGGACTCCCG
GATGAACACTAAGTACGACGAGAATGACAAGCTGATCCGGGAAGTGAAAGTGATCACCCTGAAGTCCAAG
CTGGTGTCCGATTTCCGGAAGGATTTCCAGTTTTACAAAGTGCGCGAGATCAACAACTACCACCACGCCC
ACGACGCCTACCTGAACGCCGTCGTGGGAACCGCCCTGATCAAAAAGTACCCTAAGCTGGAAAGCGAGTT
CGTGTACGGCGACTACAAGGTGTACGACGTGCGGAAGATGATCGCCAAGAGCGAGCAGGAAATCGGCAAG
GCTACCGCCAAGTACTTCTTCTACAGCAACATCATGAACTTTTTCAAGACCGAGATTACCCTGGCCAACG
GCGAGATCCGGAAGCGGCCTCTGATCGAGACAAACGGCGAAACCGGGGAGATCGTGTGGGATAAGGGCCG
GGATTTTGCCACCGTGCGGAAAGTGCTGAGCATGCCCCAAGTGAATATCGTGAAAAAGACCGAGGTGCAG
ACAGGCGGCTTCAGCAAAGAGTCTATCCTGCCCAAGAGGAACAGCGATAAGCTGATCGCCAGAAAGAAGG
ACTGGGACCCTAAGAAGTACGGCGGCTTCGACAGCCCCACCGTGGCCTATTCTGTGCTGGTGGTGGCCAA
AGTGGAAAAGGGCAAGTCCAAGAAACTGAAGAGTGTGAAAGAGCTGCTGGGGATCACCATCATGGAAAGA
AGCAGCTTCGAGAAGAATCCCATCGACTTTCTGGAAGCCAAGGGCTACAAAGAAGTGAAAAAGGACCTGA
TCATCAAGCTGCCTAAGTACTCCCTGTTCGAGCTGGAAAACGGCCGGAAGAGAATGCTGGCCTCTGCCGG
CGAACTGCAGAAGGGAAACGAACTGGCCCTGCCCTCCAAATATGTGAACTTCCTGTACCTGGCCAGCCAC
TATGAGAAGCTGAAGGGCTCCCCCGAGGATAATGAGCAGAAACAGCTGTTTGTGGAACAGCACAAGCACT
ACCTGGACGAGATCATCGAGCAGATCAGCGAGTTCTCCAAGAGAGTGATCCTGGCCGACGCTAATCTGGA
CAAAGTGCTGTCCGCCTACAACAAGCACCGGGATAAGCCCATCAGAGAGCAGGCCGAGAATATCATCCAC
CTGTTTACCCTGACCAATCTGGGAGCCCCTGCCGCCTTCAAGTACTTTGACACCACCATCGACCGGAAGA
GGTACACCAGCACCAAAGAGGTGCTGGACGCCACCCTGATCCACCAGAGCATCACCGGCCTGTACGAGAC
ACGGATCGACCTGTCTCAGCTGGGAGGCGACAAGCGACCTGCCGCCACAAAGAAGGCTGGACAGGCTAAG
AAGAAGAAAGATTACAAAGACGATGACGATAAGGGATCCGGAGAGGGCAGAGGAAGTCTGCTAACATGCG
GTGACGTCGAGGAGAATCCTGGCCCAGCTAGCTAAATCCGGGCAGAGCGCACATCGCCCACAGTCCCCGA
GAAGTTGGGGGGAGGGGTCGGCAATTGATCCGGTGCCTAGAGAAGGTGGCGCGGGGTAAACTGGGAAAGT
GATGTCGTGTACTGGCTCCGCCTTTTTCCCGAGGGTGGGGGAGAACCGTATATAAGTGCAGTAGTCGCCG
TGAACGTTCTTTTTCGCAACGGGTTTGCCGCCAGAACACAGACTGCGATCGCAATGTACAGTATGACCGA
GTACAAGCCCACGGTGCGCCTCGCCACCCGCGACGACGTCCCCAGGGCCGTACGCACCCTCGCCGCCGCG
TTCGCCGACTACCCCGCCACGCGCCACACCGTCGATCCGGACCGCCACATCGAGCGGGTCACCGAGCTGC
AAGAACTCTTCCTCACGCGCGTCGGGCTCGACATCGGCAAGGTGTGGGTCGCGGACGACGGCGCCGCGGT
GGCGGTCTGGACCACGCCGGAGAGCGTCGAAGCGGGGGCGGTGTTCGCCGAGATCGGCCCGCGCATGGCC
GAGTTGAGCGGTTCCCGGCTGGCCGCGCAGCAACAGATGGAAGGCCTCCTGGCGCCGCACCGGCCCAAGG
AGCCCGCGTGGTTCCTGGCCACCGTCGGAGTCTCGCCCGACCACCAGGGCAAGGGTCTGGGCAGCGCCGT
CGTGCTCCCCGGAGTGGAGGCGGCCGAGCGCGCCGGGGTGCCCGCCTTCCTGGAGACCTCCGCGCCCCGC
AACCTCCCCTTCTACGAGCGGCTCGGCTTCACCGTCACCGCCGACGTCGAGGTGCCCGAAGGACCGCGCA
CCTGGTGCATGACCCGCAAGCCCGGTGCCGGTTCCGGCGCAACAAACTTCTCTCTGCTGAAACAAGCCGG
AGATGTCGAAGAGAATCCTGGACCGATGTCTAGACTGGACAAGAGCAAAGTCATAAACGGAGCTCTGGAA
TTACTCAATGGTGTCGGTATCGAAGGCCTGACGACAAGGAAACTCGCTCAAAAGCTGGGAGTTGAGCAGC
CTACCCTGTACTGGCACGTGAAGAACAAGCGGGCCCTGCTCGATGCCCTGCCAATCGAGATGCTGGACAG
GCATCATACCCACTTCTGCCCCCTGGAAGGCGAGTCATGGCAAGACTTTCTGCGGAACAACGCCAAGTCA
TACCGCTGTGCTCTCCTCTCACATCGCGACGGGGCTAAAGTGCATCTCGGCACCCGCCCAACAGAGAAAC
AGTACGAAACCCTGGAAAATCAGCTCGCGTTCCTGTGTCAGCAAGGCTTCTCCCTGGAGAACGCACTGTA
CGCTCTGTCCGCCGTGGGCCACTTTACACTGGGCTGCGTATTGGAGGAACAGGAGCATCAAGTAGCAAAA
GAGGAAAGAGAGACACCTACCACCGATTCTATGCCCCCACTTCTGAGACAAGCAATTGAGCTGTTCGACC
GGCAGGGAGCCGAACCTGCCTTCCTTTTCGGCCTGGAACTAATCATATGTGGCCTGGAGAAACAGCTAAA
GTGCGAAAGCGGCGGGCCGACCGACGCCCTTGACGATTTTGACTTAGACATGCTCCCAGCCGATGCCCTT
GACGACTTTGACCTTGATATGCTGCCTGCTGACGCTCTTGACGATTTTGACCTTGACATGCTCCCCGGGT
AACTCGAGCGCGTTAAGTCGACAATCAACCTCTGGATTACAAAATTTGTGAAAGATTGACTGGTATTCTT
AACTATGTTGCTCCTTTTACGCTATGTGGATACGCTGCTTTAATGCCTTTGTATCATGCTATTGCTTCCC
GTATGGCTTTCATTTTCTCCTCCTTGTATAAATCCTGGTTGCTGTCTCTTTATGAGGAGTTGTGGCCCGT
TGTCAGGCAACGTGGCGTGGTGTGCACTGTGTTTGCTGACGCAACCCCCACTGGTTGGGGCATTGCCACC
ACCTGTCAGCTCCTTTCCGGGACTTTCGCTTTCCCCCTCCCTATTGCCACGGCGGAACTCATCGCCGCCT
GCCTTGCCCGCTGCTGGACAGGGGCTCGGCTGTTGGGCACTGACAATTCCGTGGTGTTGTCGGGGAAATC
ATCGTCCTTTCCTTGGCTGCTCGCCTGTGTTGCCACCTGGATTCTGCGCGGGACGTCCTTCTGCTACGTC
CCTTCGGCCCTCAATCCAGCGGACCTTCCTTCCCGCGGCCTGCTGCCGGCTCTGCGGCCTCTTCCGCGTC
TTCGCCTTCGCCCTCAGACGAGTCGGATCTCCCTTTGGGCCGCCTCCCCGCGTCGACTTTAAGACCAATG
ACTTACAAGGCAGCTGTAGATCTTAGCCACTTTTTAAAAGAAAAGGGGGGACTGGAAGGGCTAATTCACT
CCCAACGAAGACAAGATCTGCTTTTTGCTTGTACTGGGTCTCTCTGGTTAGACCAGATCTGAGCCTGGGA
GCTCTCTGGCTAACTAGGGAACCCACTGCTTAAGCCTCAATAAAGCTTGCCTTGAGTGCTTCAAGTAGTG
TGTGCCCGTCTGTTGTGTGACTCTGGTAACTAGAGATCCCTCAGACCCTTTTAGTCAGTGTGGAAAATCT
CTAGCAGGGCCCGTTTAAACCCGCTGATCAGCCTCGACTGTGCCTTCTAGTTGCCAGCCATCTGTTGTTT
GCCCCTCCCCCGTGCCTTCCTTGACCCTGGAAGGTGCCACTCCCACTGTCCTTTCCTAATAAAATGAGGA
AATTGCATCGCATTGTCTGAGTAGGTGTCATTCTATTCTGGGGGGTGGGGTGGGGCAGGACAGCAAGGGG
GAGGATTGGGAAGACAATAGCAGGCATGCTGGGGATGCGGTGGGCTCTATGGCTTCTGAGGCGGAAAGAA
CCAGCTGGGGCTCTAGGGGGTATCCCC
[124 nt withheld, positions 7448-7571]
C
[91 nt withheld, positions 7573-7663]
A
[49 nt withheld, positions 7665-7713]
CCTTTGACGTTGGAGTCCACGTTCTTT
[37 nt withheld, positions 7741-7777]
ACCCTATCTCGGTCTATTCTTTTGATTTATAAGGGATTTTGCCGATTTCGGCCTATTGGTTAAAAAATGA
GCTGATTTAACAAAAATTTAACGCGAATTAATTCTGTGGAATGTGTGTCAGTTAGGGTGTGGAAAGTCCC
CAGGCTCCCCAGCAGGCAGAAGTATGCAAAGCATGCATCTCAATTAGTCAGCAACCAGGTGTGGAAAGTC
CCCAGGCTCCCCAGCAGGCAGAAGTATGCAAAGCATGCATCTCAATTAGTCAGCAACCATAGTCCCGCCC
CTAACTCCGCCCATCCCGCCCCTAACTCCGCCCAGTTCCGCCCATTCTCCGCCCCATGGCTGACTAATTT
TTTTTATTTATGCAGAGGCCGAGGCCGCCTCTGCCTCTGAGCTATTCCAGAAGTAGTGAGGAGGCTTTTT
TGGAGGCCTAGGCTTTTGCAAAAAGCTCCCGGGAGCTTGTATATCCATTTTCGGATCTGATCAGCACGTG
TTGACAATTAATCATCGGCATAGTATATCGGCATAGTATAATACGACAAGGTGAGGAACTAAACCATGGC
CAAGTTGACCAGTGCCGTTCCGGTGCTCACCGCGCGCGACGTCGCCGGAGCGGTCGAGTTCTGGACCGAC
CGGCTCGGGTTCTCCCGGGACTTCGTGGAGGACGACTTCGCCGGTGTGGTCCGGGACGACGTGACCCTGT
TCATCAGCGCGGTCCAGGACCAGGTGGTGCCGGACAACACCCTGGCCTGGGTGTGGGTGCGCGGCCTGGA
CGAGCTGTACGCCGAGTGGTCGGAGGTCGTGTCCACGAACTTCCGGGACGCCTCCGGGCCGGCCATGACC
GAGATCGGCGAGCAGCCGTGGGGGCGGGAGTTCGCCCTGCGCGACCCGGCCGGCAACTGCGTGCACTTCG
TGGCCGAGGAGCAGGACTGACACGTGCTACGAGATTTCGATTCCACCGCCGCCTTCTATGAAAGGTTGGG
CTTCGGAATCGTTTTCCGGGACGCCGGCTGGATGATCCTCCAGCGCGGGGATCTCATGCTGGAGTTCTTC
GCCCACCCCAACTTGTTTATTGCAGCTTATAATGGTTACAAATAAAGCAATAGCATCACAAATTTCACAA
ATAAAGCATTTTTTTCACTGCATTCTAGTTGTGGTTTGTCCAAACTCATCAATGTATCTTATCATGTCTG
TATACCGTCGACCTCTAGCTAGAGCTTGGCGTAATCATGGTCATAGCTGTTTCCTGTGTGAAATTGTTAT
CCGCTCACAATTCCACACAACATACGAGCCGGAAGCATAAAGTGTAAAGCCTGGGGTGCCTAATGAGTGA
GCTAACTCACATTAATTGCGTTGCGCTCACTGCCCGCTTTCCAGTCGGGAAACCTGTCGTGCCAGCTGCA
TTAATGAATCGGCCAACGCGCGGGGAGAGGCGGTTTGCGTATTGGGCGCTCTTCCGCTTCCTCGCTCACT
GACTCGCTGCGCTCGGTCGTTCGGCTGCGGCGAGCGGTATCAGCTCACTCAAAGGCGGTAATACGGTTAT
CCACAGAATCAGGGGATAACGCAGGAAAGAACATGTGAGCAAAAGGCCAGCAAAAGGCCAGGAACCGTAA
AAAGGCCGCGTTGCTGGCGTTTTTCCATAGGCTCCGCCCCCCTGACGAGCATCACAAAAATCGACGCTCA
AGTCAGAGGTGGCGAAACCCGACAGGACTATAAAGATACCAGGCGTTTCCCCCTGGAAGCTCCCTCGTGC
GCTCTCCTGTTCCGACCCTGCCGCTTACCGGATACCTGTCCGCCTTTCTCCCTTCGGGAAGCGTGGCGCT
TTCTCATAGCTCACGCTGTAGGTATCTCAGTTCGGTGTAGGTCGTTCGCTCCAAGCTGGGCTGTGTGCAC
GAACCCCCCGTTCAGCCCGACCGCTGCGCCTTATCCGGTAACTATCGTCTTGAGTCCAACCCGGTAAGAC
ACGACTTATCGCCACTGGCAGCAGCCACTGGTAACAGGATTAGCAGAGCGAGGTATGTAGGCGGTGCTAC
AGAGTTCTTGAAGTGGTGGCCTAACTACGGCTACACTAGAAGAACAGTATTTGGTATCTGCGCTCTGCTG
AAGCCAGTTACCTTCGGAAAAAGAGTTGGTAGCTCTTGATCCGGCAAACAAACCACCGCTGGTAGCGGTG
GTTTTTTTGTTTGCAAGCAGCAGATTACGCGCAGAAAAAAAGGATCTCAAGAAGATCCTTTGATCTTTTC
TACGGGGTCTGACGCTCAGTGGAACGAAAACTCACGTTAAGGGATTTTGGTCATGAGATTATCAAAAAGG
ATCTTCACCTAGATCCTTTTAAATTAAAAATGAAGTTTTAAATCAATCTAAAGTATATATGAGTAAACTT
GGTCTGACAGTTACCAATGCTTAATCAGTGAGGCACCTATCTCAGCGATCTGTCTATTTCGTTCATCCAT
AGTTGCCTGACTCCCCGTCGTGTAGATAACTACGATACGGGAGGGCTTACCATCTGGCCCCAGTGCTGCA
ATGATACCGCGAGACCCACGCTCACCGGCTCCAGATTTATCAGCAATAAACCAGCCAGCCGGAAGGGCCG
AGCGCAGAAGTGGTCCTGCAACTTTATCCGCCTCCATCCAGTCTATTAATTGTTGCCGGGAAGCTAGAGT
AAGTAGTTCGCCAGTTAATAGTTTGCGCAACGTTGTTGCCATTGCTACAGGCATCGTGGTGTCACGCTCG
TCGTTTGGTATGGCTTCATTCAGCTCCGGTTCCCAACGATCAAGGCGAGTTACATGATCCCCCATGTTGT
GCAAAAAAGCGGTTAGCTCCTTCGGTCCTCCGATCGTTGTCAGAAGTAAGTTGGCCGCAGTGTTATCACT
CATGGTTATGGCAGCACTGCATAATTCTCTTACTGTCATGCCATCCGTAAGATGCTTTTCTGTGACTGGT
GAGTACTCAACCAAGTCATTCTGAGAATAGTGTATGCGGCGACCGAGTTGCTCTTGCCCGGCGTCAATAC
GGGATAATACCGCGCCACATAGCAGAACTTTAAAAGTGCTCATCATTGGAAAACGTTCTTCGGGGCGAAA
ACTCTCAAGGATCTTACCGCTGTTGAGATCCAGTTCGATGTAACCCACTCGTGCACCCAACTGATCTTCA
GCATCTTTTACTTTCACCAGCGTTTCTGGGTGAGCAAAAACAGGAAGGCAAAATGCCGCAAAAAAGGGAA
TAAGGGCGACACGGAAATGTTGAATACTCATACTCTTCCTTTTTCAATATTATTGAAGCATTTATCAGGG
TTATTGTCTCATGAGCGGATACATATTTGAATGTATTTAGAAAAATAAACAAATAGGGGTTCCGCGCACA
TTTCCCCGAAAAGTGCCACCTGACGTCGACGGATCGGGAGATCTCCCGATCCCCTATGGTGCACTCTCAG
TACAATCTGCTCTGATGCCGCATAGTTAAGCCAGTATCTGCTCCCTGCTTGTGTGTTGGAGGTCGCTGAG
TAGTGCGCGAGCAAAATTTAAGCTACAACAAGGCAAGGCTTGACCGACAATTGCATGAAGAATCTGCTTA
GGGTTAGGCGTTTTGCGCTGCTTCGCGATGTACGGGCCAGATATACGCGTTGACATTGATTATTGACTAG
TTATTAATAGTAATCAATTACGGGGTCATTAGTTCATAGCCCATATATGGAGTTCCGCGTTACATAACTT
ACGGTAAATGGCCCGCCTGGCTGACCGCCCAACGACCCCCGCCCATTGACGTCAATAATGACGTATGTTC
CCATAGTAACGCCAATAGGGACTTTCCATTGACGTCAATGGGTGGAGTATTTACGGTAAACTGCCCACTT
GGCAGTACATCAAGTGTATCATATGCCAAGTACGCCCCCTATTGACGTCAATGACGGTAAATGGCCCGCC
TGGCATTATGCCCAGTACATGACCTTATGGGACTTTCCTACTTGGCAGTACATCTACGTATTAGTCATCG
CTATTACCATGGTGATGCGGTTTTGGCAGTACATCAATGGGCGTGGATAGCGGTTTGACTCACGGGGATT
TCCAAGTCTCCACCCCATTGACGTCAATGGGAGTTTGTTTTGGCACCAAAATCAACGGGACTTTCCAAAA
TGTCGTAACAACTCCGCCCCATTGACGCAAATGGGCGGTAGGCGTGTACGGTGGGAGGTCTATATAAGCA
GCGCGTTTTGCCTGTACTGGGTCTCTCTGGTTAGACCAGATCTGAGCCTGGGAGCTCTCTGGCTAACTAG
GGAACCCACTGCTTAAGCCTCAATAAAGCTTGCCTTGAGTGCTTCAAGTAGTGTGTGCCCGTCTGTTGTG
TGACTCTGGTAACTAGAGATCCCTCAGACCCTTTTAGTCAGTGTGGAAAATCTCTAGCAGTGGCGCCCGA
ACAGGGACTTGAAAGCGAAAGGGAAACCAGAGGAGCTCTCTCGACGCAGGACTCGGCTTGCTGAAGCGCG
CACGGCAAGAGGCGAGGGGCGGCGACTGGTGAGTACGCCAAAAATTTTGACTAGCGGAGGCTAGAAGGAG
AGAGATGGGTGCGAGAGCGTCAGTATTAAGCGGGGGAGAATTAGATCGCGATGGGAAAAAATTCGGTTAA
GGCCAGGGGGAAAGAAAAAATATAAATTAAAACATATAGTATGGGCAAGCAGGGAGCTAGAACGATTCGC
AGTTAATCCTGGCCTGTTAGAAACATCAGAAGGCTGTAGACAAATACTGGGACAGCTACAACCATCCCTT
CAGACAGGATCAGAAGAACTTAGATCATTATATAATACAGTAGCAACCCTCTATTGTGTGCATCAAAGGA
TAGAGATAAAAGACACCAAGGAAGCTTTAGACAAGATAGAGGAAGAGCAAAACAAAAGTAAGACCACCGC
ACAGCAAGCGGCCGCTGATCTTCAGACCTGGAGGAGGAGATATGAGGGACAATTGGAGAAGTGAATTATA
TAAATATAAAGTAGTAAAAATTGAACCATTAGGAGTAGCACCCACCAAGGCAAAGAGAAGAGTGGTGCAG
AGAGAAAAAAGAGCAGTGGGAATAGGAGCTTTGTTCCTTGGGTTCTTGGGAGCAGCAGGAAGCACTATGG
GCGCAGCGTCAATGACGCTGACGGTACAGGCCAGACAATTATTGTCTGGTATAGTGCAGCAGCAGAACAA
TTTGCTGAGGGCTATTGAGGCGCAACAGCATCTGTTGCAACTCACAGTCTGGGGCATCAAGCAGCTCCAG
GCAAGAATCCTGGCTGTGGAAAGATACCTAAAGGATCAACAGCTCCTGGGGATTTGGGGTTGCTCTGGAA
AACTCATTTGCACCACTGCTGTGCCTTGGAATGCTAGTTGGAGTAATAAATCTCTGGAACAGATTTGGAA
TCACACGACCTGGATGGAGTGGGACAGAGAAATTAACAATTACACAAGCTTAATACACTCCTTAATTGAA
GAATCGCAAAACCAGCAAGAAAAGAATGAACAAGAATTATTGGAATTAGATAAATGGGCAAGTTTGTGGA
ATTGGTTTAACATAACAAATTGGCTGTGGTATATAAAATTATTCATAATGATAGTAGGAGGCTTGGTAGG
TTTAAGAATAGTTTTTGCTGTACTTTCTATAGTGAATAGAGTTAGGCAGGGATATTCACCATTATCGTTT
CAGACCCACCTCCCAACCCCGAGGGGACCCGACAGGCCCGAAGGAATAGAAGAAGAAGGTGGAGAGAGAG
ACAGAGACAGATCCATTCGATTAGTGAACGGATCGGCACTGCGTGCGCCAATTCTGCAGACAAATGGCAG
TATTCATCCACAATTTTAAAAGAAAAGGGGGGATTGGGGGGTACAGTGCAGGGGAAAGAATAGTAGACAT
AATAGCAACAGACATACAAACTAAAGAATTACAAAAACAAATTACAAAAATTCAAAATTTTCGGGTTTAT
TACAGGGACAGCAGAGATCCAGTTTGGTTAATTAAGGTACCGCGGCGTCTCAGTACAAAAAAAGCACCGA
CTCGGTGCCACTTTTTCAAGTTGATAACGGACTAGCCTTATTTTAACTTGCTATTTCTAGCTCTAAAACT
CGCTCAAACAGCAGCTTCTCAAACAAGGCTTTTCTCCAAGGGATATTTATAGTCTCAAAACACACAATTA
CTTTACAGTTAGGGTGAGTTTCCTTTTGTGCTGTTTTTTAAAATAATAATTTAGTATTTGTATCTCTTAT
AGAAATCCAAGCCTATCATGTAAAATGTAGCTAGTATTAAAAAGAACAGATTATCTGTCTTTTATCGCAC
ATTAAGCCTCTATAGTTACTAGGAAATATTATATGCAAATTAACCGGGGCAGGGGAGTAGCCGAGCTTCT
CCCACAAGTCTGTGCGAGGGGGCCGGCGCGGGCCTAGAGATGGCGGCGTCGGATCTATACCGGTGGTACC
GAGGGCCTATTTCCCATGATTCCTTCATATTTGCATATACGATACAAGGCTGTTAGAGAGATAATTAGAA
TTAATTTGACTGTAAACACAAAGATATTAGTACAAAATACGTGACGTAGAAAGTAATAATTTCTTGGGTA
GTTTGCAGTTTTAAAATTATGTTTTAAAATGGACTATCATATGCTTACCGTAACTTGAAAGTATTTCGAT
TTCTTGGCTTTATATATCTTGTGGAAAGGACGAAACACCGTTCTAGAGCTTTGGCCCCAAGTTTTAGAGC
TAGAAATAGCAAGTTAAAATAAGGCTAGTCCGTTATCAACTTGAAAAAGTGGCACCGAGTCGGTGCTTTT
TTGAATTCACTTTGGCCGCGAATCGATATGTCGAGTTTACT
